>Addgene plasmid #105471 | pISH-Taar8a | addgene full sequence | sequence record 202925 | Addgene NGS Result
GTAAAACGACGGCCAGTGAATTGTAATACGACTCACTATAGGGCGAATTGGGCCCGACGTCGCATGCTCC
CGGCCGCCATGGCGGCCGCGGGAATTCGATTTGCAGTTGATGAATGTCCCTTTAGAATTTCCCCACTTAA
AATAAGCTTTATGGCTTTCTTAAACCAAGGAAAAAAGAAAGCATAAATCAAAGGGTTCATGGCTGAGTTA
TAATAGGTACCCCAGCAACAGATTTCATAGACATAGGCAGGAGTGATGAAGCCCATGAAAGCATCAACCA
ATGCGTCAATTGTGTATGGGAGCCACGAGACCATAAAAGCCACCACAGTGACCCCCAAGGTTTTTGCAGC
CTTCCTCTCTCTCTTGGCCACTCTGGCTTTGTGACTCTCTGAGGATGATTCACCTCTGTTGCCACTTACA
GAAGTTTCAATTTTTACAGCTTGCTGTTTGGCTACCAAAAATATTTTGCTGTAAAGAATGATCATAACAA
GGGTAGGTATGAAGAATAGAAGAAAACTTATCAAAACAAAGTCTTGATTGATAACAATTTGGCAGCCCCC
TACACAATTTAGAGCACTTACTAAGCTTTCAATCCCCTTAGCACTGATGCCTGTGTAAAACACTGCACTG
CTGTACACCAGGGGCAGAATCCAGGAGATGCTGATGCAAATTCCAGACACAGACACTGTGAACCTGGTGG
GATAGACCAGAGGGTCCGTGACAGCGATGTACCTGTCCACTGAGATGAAGCAGAGGTGGAGGACAGAAGA
GTAACAAAAAGCCACATCACAACAACTGTGAAGGCTACAAAATGCATCTCCAAAGTACCAGCAGCTCTCA
ATGGACCTGACCATGCTGAAGGGCATCACAGAGATGCCCACCAAGAAGTCAGCACTGGCCAGAGAGGCGA
TGAGAAAATTGGCTGGAGAGTGCAGCTGCTTGAAATGGAGAACTGAAATCACCACCAGGAGGTTCCCACA
CACTGCCAGCACAGCCCCAAAGCCATAGACCATGTACAGGATGACCCGGGGCCCTGGAGAATAGGGAGTT
TTAATACAGGATCCATTCGTGTTCTCATAGCAGAGCTGCAGGGCTGGTTGGGAAAAGTTGCTGGTCATAA
TCACTAGTGAATTCGCGGCCGCCTGCAGGTCGACCATATGGGAGAGCTCCCAACGCGTTGGATGCATAGC
TTGAGTATTCTATAGTGTCACCTAAATAGCTTGGCGTAATCATGGTCATAGCTGTTTCCTGTGTGAAATT
GTTATCCGCTCACAATTCCACACAACATACGAGCCGGAAGCATAAAGTGTAAAGCCTGGGGTGCCTAATG
AGTGAGCTAACTCACATTAATTGCGTTGCGCTCACTGCCCGCTTTCCAGTCGGGAAACCTGTCGTGCCAG
CTGCATTAATGAATCGGCCAACGCGCGGGGAGAGGCGGTTTGCGTATTGGGCGCTCTTCCGCTTCCTCGC
TCACTGACTCGCTGCGCTCGGTCGTTCGGCTGCGGCGAGCGGTATCAGCTCACTCAAAGGCGGTAATACG
GTTATCCACAGAATCAGGGGATAACGCAGGAAAGAACATGTGAGCAAAAGGCCAGCAAAAGGCCAGGAAC
CGTAAAAAGGCCGCGTTGCTGGCGTTTTTCCATAGGCTCCGCCCCCCTGACGAGCATCACAAAAATCGAC
GCTCAAGTCAGAGGTGGCGAAACCCGACAGGACTATAAAGATACCAGGCGTTTCCCCCTGGAAGCTCCCT
CGTGCGCTCTCCTGTTCCGACCCTGCCGCTTACCGGATACCTGTCCGCCTTTCTCCCTTCGGGAAGCGTG
GCGCTTTCTCATAGCTCACGCTGTAGGTATCTCAGTTCGGTGTAGGTCGTTCGCTCCAAGCTGGGCTGTG
TGCACGAACCCCCCGTTCAGCCCGACCGCTGCGCCTTATCCGGTAACTATCGTCTTGAGTCCAACCCGGT
AAGACACGACTTATCGCCACTGGCAGCAGCCACTGGTAACAGGATTAGCAGAGCGAGGTATGTAGGCGGT
GCTACAGAGTTCTTGAAGTGGTGGCCTAACTACGGCTACACTAGAAGAACAGTATTTGGTATCTGCGCTC
TGCTGAAGCCAGTTACCTTCGGAAAAAGAGTTGGTAGCTCTTGATCCGGCAAACAAACCACCGCTGGTAG
CGGTGGTTTTTTTGTTTGCAAGCAGCAGATTACGCGCAGAAAAAAAGGATCTCAAGAAGATCCTTTGATC
TTTTCTACGGGGTCTGACGCTCAGTGGAACGAAAACTCACGTTAAGGGATTTTGGTCATGAGATTATCAA
AAAGGATCTTCACCTAGATCCTTTTAAATTAAAAATGAAGTTTTAAATCAATCTAAAGTATATATGAGTA
AACTTGGTCTGACAGTTACCAATGCTTAATCAGTGAGGCACCTATCTCAGCGATCTGTCTATTTCGTTCA
TCCATAGTTGCCTGACTCCCCGTCGTGTAGATAACTACGATACGGGAGGGCTTACCATCTGGCCCCAGTG
CTGCAATGATACCGCGAGACCCACGCTCACCGGCTCCAGATTTATCAGCAATAAACCAGCCAGCCGGAAG
GGCCGAGCGCAGAAGTGGTCCTGCAACTTTATCCGCCTCCATCCAGTCTATTAATTGTTGCCGGGAAGCT
AGAGTAAGTAGTTCGCCAGTTAATAGTTTGCGCAACGTTGTTGCCATTGCTACAGGCATCGTGGTGTCAC
GCTCGTCGTTTGGTATGGCTTCATTCAGCTCCGGTTCCCAACGATCAAGGCGAGTTACATGATCCCCCAT
GTTGTGCAAAAAAGCGGTTAGCTCCTTCGGTCCTCCGATCGTTGTCAGAAGTAAGTTGGCCGCAGTGTTA
TCACTCATGGTTATGGCAGCACTGCATAATTCTCTTACTGTCATGCCATCCGTAAGATGCTTTTCTGTGA
CTGGTGAGTACTCAACCAAGTCATTCTGAGAATAGTGTATGCGGCGACCGAGTTGCTCTTGCCCGGCGTC
AATACGGGATAATACCGCGCCACATAGCAGAACTTTAAAAGTGCTCATCATTGGAAAACGTTCTTCGGGG
CGAAAACTCTCAAGGATCTTACCGCTGTTGAGATCCAGTTCGATGTAACCCACTCGTGCACCCAACTGAT
CTTCAGCATCTTTTACTTTCACCAGCGTTTCTGGGTGAGCAAAAACAGGAAGGCAAAATGCCGCAAAAAA
GGGAATAAGGGCGACACGGAAATGTTGAATACTCATACTCTTCCTTTTTCAATATTATTGAAGCATTTAT
CAGGGTTATTGTCTCATGAGCGGATACATATTTGAATGTATTTAGAAAAATAAACAAATAGGGGTTCCGC
GCACATTTCCCCGAAAAGTGCCACCTGATGCGGTGTGAAATACCGCACAGATGCGTAAGGAGAAAATACC
GCATCAGGAAATTGTAAGCGTTAATATTTTGTTAAAATTCGCGTTAAATTTTTGTTAAATCAGCTCATTT
TTTAACCAATAGGCCGAAATCGGCAAAATCCCTTATAAATCAAAAGAATAGACCGAGATAGGGT
[37 nt withheld, positions 3565-3601]
AAAGAACGTGGACTCCAACGTCAAAGG
[49 nt withheld, positions 3629-3677]
T
[91 nt withheld, positions 3679-3769]
G
[124 nt withheld, positions 3771-3894]
CCATTCGCCATTCAGGCTGCGCAACTGTTGGGAAGGGCGATCGGTGCGGGCCTCTTCGCTATTACGCCAG
CTGGCGAAAGGGGGATGTGCTGCAAGGCGATTAAGTTGGGTAACGCCAGGGTTTTCCCAGTCACGACGTT
Features (pLannotate 1.2.2; 14 found; start..end, strand, type, name):
     24..42      +  promoter       T7 promoter: promoter for bacteriophage T7 RNA polymerase
     99..1118    -  CDS            TAAR9: TAAR9_HUMAN - Also known as TA3, TAR3, TRAR3. Experimental evidence at protein level: Swiss-Prot protein existence level 1. Orphan receptor. Could be a receptor for trace amines. Trace amines are biogenic amines present in very low levels in mammalian tissues. Although some trace amines have clearly defined roles as neurotransmitters in invertebrates, the extent to which they function as true neurotransmitters in vertebrates has remained speculative. Trace amines are likely to be involved in a variety of physiological functions that have yet to be fully understood. From Homo sapiens (Human).
   1125..1187    -  CDS            VESPI_VESMG (fragment): Experimental evidence at protein level: Swiss-Prot protein existence level 1. Shows contractile activity on isolated ileum smooth muscle. From Vespa magnifica (Hornet).
   1199..1217    -  promoter       SP6 promoter: promoter for bacteriophage SP6 RNA polymerase
   1259..1275    -  protein_bind   lac operator: The lac repressor binds to the lac operator to inhibit transcription in E. coli. This inhibition can be relieved by adding lactose or isopropyl-β-D-thiogalactopyranoside (IPTG). lac repressor encoded by lacI
   1283..1313    -  promoter       lac promoter: promoter for the E. coli lac operon
   1328..1349    -  protein_bind   CAP binding site: CAP binding activates transcription in the presence of cAMP. E. coli catabolite activator protein
   1362..1454    -  CDS            lacI (fragment): lac repressor; lacI; The lac repressor binds to the lac operator to inhibit transcription in E. coli. This inhibition can be relieved by adding lactose or isopropyl-β-D-thiogalactopyranoside (IPTG).
   1637..2225    -  rep_origin     ori: high-copy-number ColE1/pMB1/pBR322/pUC origin of replication
   2396..3256    -  CDS            AmpR: β-lactamase; bla; confers resistance to ampicillin, carbenicillin, and related antibiotics
   3257..3361    -  promoter       AmpR promoter: bla
   3388..3438    +  misc_feature   bom (fragment): basis of mobility region from pBR322
   3466..3894    -  rep_origin     f1 ori (sequence partly withheld): f1 bacteriophage origin of replication; arrow indicates direction of (+) strand synthesis
   3898..21      -  CDS            lacZα (fragment) (across the origin): LacZα fragment of β-galactosidase; lacZ fragment
