[The description below was written by a language model from this plasmid's Addgene catalogue record and pLannotate feature annotations shown in this document.]
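Description:
pISH-Taar8a is a small bacterial cloning plasmid built on the pGEM-T Easy backbone and intended as a template for in vitro transcription of a riboprobe for in situ hybridization. It carries a roughly 1 kb insert from the mouse Taar8a gene, which encodes a trace amine-associated receptor. The plasmid is propagated in E. coli at high copy number through a ColE1/pUC-type origin and is selected with ampicillin via the β-lactamase gene and its native promoter. An f1 phage origin is also present. So are remnants of the lacZα region, with the lac promoter, operator and CAP site, which in this backbone family supports blue/white screening of inserts.

The insert sits in the multiple cloning region between opposing bacteriophage T7 and SP6 promoters, so RNA can in principle be made from either strand. In the annotated sequence the receptor open reading frame lies on the minus strand, antisense to the T7 promoter. The automated annotation labels this frame by homology as human TAAR9, but it corresponds in position and length to the recorded Taar8a insert. This orientation fits the depositor's note that the plasmid is linearized with SpeI and transcribed with T7 RNA polymerase, which would yield a run-off transcript complementary to Taar8a mRNA, that is, an antisense probe. A short annotated hornet peptide fragment next to the insert is most likely a spurious match to polylinker sequence. The cloning method is not recorded. The associated work concerns sensory neuron populations in the mouse main olfactory epithelium, where such probes are used to detect receptor-expressing cells.
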