Addgene plasmid #105471: pISH-Taar8a
Purpose: to generate a riboprobe for in situ hybridazation
Depositing lab: Peter Mombaerts. Depositing organization: Max Planck Research Unit for Neurogenetics. Publication: Trpc2-expressing sensory neurons in the main olfactory epithelium of the mouse. Omura M, Mombaerts P. Cell Rep. 2014 Jul 24;8(2):583-95. doi: 10.1016/j.celrep.2014.06.010. Epub 2014 Jul 4. PubMed 25001287.
Backbone
  Vector backbone: pGEM-Teasy
  Backbone size w/o insert (bp): 3015
  Vector type: to ganerate riboprobe
Growth in bacteria
  Bacterial resistance: Ampicillin, 100 μg/mL
  Growth temperature: 37°C
  Growth strain: DH5alpha
  Copy number: High Copy
Gene/Insert
  Gene/Insert name: Taar8a
  Species: M. musculus (mouse)
  Insert size (bp): 1017
  Entrez Gene: Taar8a (a.k.a. Gm230, taR-8a)
  Cloning method: Unknown
  Sequencing primers: 5′ M13-rev; 3′ M13-for
Terms and licenses: Academic/Nonprofit Terms; Industry Terms: Not Available to Industry
Depositor comments: Linearize with SpeI, use T7 RNA polymerase for IVT.
How to cite: pISH-Taar8a was a gift from Peter Mombaerts (Addgene plasmid # 105471 ; http://n2t.net/addgene:105471 ; RRID:Addgene_105471)
