>Addgene plasmid #105471 | pISH-Taar8a | depositor partial sequence | sequence record 199660 | insert: sequenced with M13-for primer
CGGCCGCCATGGCGGCCGCGGGAATTCGATTTGCAGTTGATGAATGTCCCTTTAGAATTTCCCCACTTAA
AATAAGCTTTATGGCTTTCTTAAACCAAGGAAAAAAGAAAGCATAAATCAAAGGGTTCATGGCTGAGTTA
TAATAGGTACCCCAGCAACAGATTTCATAGACATAGGCAGGAGTGATGAAGCCCATGAAAGCATCAACCA
ATGCGTCAATTGTGTATGGGAGCCACGAGACCATAAAAGCCACCACAGTGACCCCCAAGGTTTTTGCAGC
CTTCCTCTCTCTCTTGGCCACTCTGGCTTTGTGACTCTCTGAGGATGATTCACCTCTGTTGCCACTTACA
GAAGTTTCAATTTTTACAGCTTGCTGTTTGGCTACCAAAAATATTTTGCTGTAAAGAATGATCATAACAA
GGGTAGGTATGAAGAATAGAAGAAAACTTATCAAAACAAAGTCTTGATTGATAACAATTTGGCAGCCCCC
TACACAATTTAGAGCACTTACTAAGCTTTCAATCCCCTTAGCACTGATGCCTGTGTAAAACACTGCACTG
CTGTACACCAGGGGCAGAATCCAGGAGATGCTGATGCAAATTCCAGACACAGACACTGTGAACCTGGTGG
GATAGACCAGAGGGTCCGTGACAGCGATGTACCTGTCCACTGAGATGAAGCAGAGGTGGAGGACAGAAGA
GTAACAAAAAGCCACATCACAACAACTGTGAAGGCTACAAAATGCATCTCCAAAGTACCAGCAGCTCTCA
ATGGACCTGACCATGCTGAAGGGCATCACAGAGATGCCCACCAAGAAGTCAGCACTGGCCAGAGAGGCGA
TGAGAAAATTGGCTGGAGAGTGCAGCTGCTTGAAATGGAGAACTGAAATCACCACCAGGAGGTTCCCACA
CACTG
