>Addgene plasmid #105471 | pISH-Taar8a | depositor partial sequence | sequence record 199661 | insert: sequenced with M31-rev primer
GCGGCCGCGAATTCACTAGTGATTATGACCAGCAACTTTTCCCAACCAGCCCTGCAGCTCTGCTATGAGA
ACACGAATGGATCCTGTATTAAAACTCCCTATTCTCCAGGGCCCCGGGTCATCCTGTACATGGTCTATGG
CTTTGGGGCTGTGCTGGCAGTGTGTGGGAACCTCCTGGTGGTGATTTCAGTTCTCCATTTCAAGCAGCTG
CACTCTCCAGCCAATTTTCTCATCGCCTCTCTGGCCAGTGCTGACTTCTTGGTGGGCATCTCTGTGATGC
CCTTCAGCATGGTCAGGTCCATTGAGAGCTGCTGGTACTTTGGAGATGCATTTTGTAGCCTTCACAGTTG
TTGTGATGTGGCTTTTTGTTACTCTTCTGTCCTCCACCTCTGCTTCATCTCAGTGGACAGGTACATCGCT
GTCACGGACCCTCTGGTCTATCCCACCAGGTTCACAGTGTCTGTGTCTGGAATTTGCATCAGCATCTCCT
GGATTCTGCCCCTGGTGTACAGCAGTGCAGTGTTTTACACAGGCATCAGTGCTAAGGGGATTGAAAGCTT
AGTAAGTGCTCTAAATTGTGTAGGGGGCTGCCAAATTGTTATCAATCAAGACTTTGTTTTGATAAGTTTT
CTTCTATTCTTCATACCTACCCTTGTTATGATCATTCTTTACAGCAAAATATTTTTGGTAGCCAAACAGC
